>Addgene plasmid #221416 | pDONR221-Basigin_iso2 | addgene full sequence | sequence record 437195 | Addgene NGS Result
CTTTCCTGCGTTATCCCCTGATTCTGTGGATAACCGTATTACCGCCTTTGAGTGAGCTGATACCGCTCGC
CGCAGCCGAACGACCGAGCGCAGCGAGTCAGTGAGCGAGGAAGCGGAAGAGCGCCCAATACGCAAACCGC
CTCTCCCCGCGCGTTGGCCGATTCATTAATGCAGCTGGCACGACAGGTTTCCCGACTGGAAAGCGGGCAG
TGAGCGCAACGCAATTAATACGCGTACCGCTAGCCAGGAAGAGTTTGTAGAAACGCAAAAAGGCCATCCG
TCAGGATGGCCTTCTGCTTAGTTTGATGCCTGGCAGTTTATGGCGGGCGTCCTGCCCGCCACCCTCCGGG
CCGTTGCTTCACAACGTTCAAATCCGCTCCCGGCGGATTTGTCCTACTCAGGAGAGCGTTCACCGACAAA
CAACAGATAAAACGAAAGGCCCAGTCTTCCGACTGAGCCTTTCGTTTTATTTGATGCCTGGCAGTTCCCT
ACTCTCGCGTTAACGCTAGCATGGATGTTTTCCCAGTCACGACGTTGTAAAACGACGGCCAGTCTTAATC
TCGGGCCCCAAATAATGATTTTATTTTGACTGATAGTGACCTGTTCGTTGCAACACATTGATGAGCAATG
CTTTTTTATAATGCCAACTTTGTACAAAAAAGCAGGCTCCACCATGGCCGCCGCACTGTTTGTCCTGCTG
GGATTCGCCCTGCTGGGAACTCATGGAGCCTCTGGAGCT
[543 nt withheld, positions 740-1282]
TCCCACCTGGCCGCCCTGTGGCCCTTCCTGGGAATCGTGGCAGAGGTGCTGGTGCTGGTGACCATCATCT
TTATCTATGAGAAGCGGAGAAAGCCCGAGGATGTGCTGGACGATGACGATGCAGGAAGCGCCCCTCTGAA
AAGTAGTGGGCAGCACCAGAATGACAAGGGAAAGAATGTGAGGCAGCGAAACAGTAGTGACCCAGCTTTC
TTGTACAAAGTTGGCATTATAAGAAAGCATTGCTTATCAATTTGTTGCAACGAACAGGTCACTATCAGTC
AAAATAAAATCATTATTTGCCATCCAGCTGATATCCCCTATAGTGAGTCGTATTACATGGTCATAGCTGT
TTCCTGGCAGCTCTGGCCCGTGTCTCAAAATCTCTGATGTTACATTGCACAAGATAAAAATATATCATCA
TGAACAATAAAACTGTCTGCTTACATAAACAGTAATACAAGGGGTGTTATGAGCCATATTCAACGGGAAA
CGTCGAGGCCGCGATTAAATTCCAACATGGATGCTGATTTATATGGGTATAAATGGGCTCGCGATAATGT
CGGGCAATCAGGTGCGACAATCTATCGCTTGTATGGGAAGCCCGATGCGCCAGAGTTGTTTCTGAAACAT
GGCAAAGGTAGCGTTGCCAATGATGTTACAGATGAGATGGTCAGACTAAACTGGCTGACGGAATTTATGC
CTCTTCCGACCATCAAGCATTTTATCCGTACTCCTGATGATGCATGGTTACTCACCACTGCGATCCCCGG
AAAAACAGCATTCCAGGTATTAGAAGAATATCCTGATTCAGGTGAAAATATTGTTGATGCGCTGGCAGTG
TTCCTGCGCCGGTTGCATTCGATTCCTGTTTGTAATTGTCCTTTTAACAGCGATCGCGTATTTCGTCTCG
CTCAGGCGCAATCACGAATGAATAACGGTTTGGTTGATGCGAGTGATTTTGATGACGAGCGTAATGGCTG
GCCTGTTGAACAAGTCTGGAAAGAAATGCATAAACTTTTGCCATTCTCACCGGATTCAGTCGTCACTCAT
GGTGATTTCTCACTTGATAACCTTATTTTTGACGAGGGGAAATTAATAGGTTGTATTGATGTTGGACGAG
TCGGAATCGCAGACCGATACCAGGATCTTGCCATCCTATGGAACTGCCTCGGTGAGTTTTCTCCTTCATT
ACAGAAACGGCTTTTTCAAAAATATGGTATTGATAATCCTGATATGAATAAATTGCAGTTTCATTTGATG
CTCGATGAGTTTTTCTAATCAGAATTGGTTAATTGGTTGTAACACTGGCAGAGCATTACGCTGACTTGAC
GGGACGGCGCAAGCTCATGACCAAAATCCCTTAACGTGAGTTACGCGTCGTTCCACTGAGCGTCAGACCC
CGTAGAAAAGATCAAAGGATCTTCTTGAGATCCTTTTTTTCTGCGCGTAATCTGCTGCTTGCAAACAAAA
AAACCACCGCTACCAGCGGTGGTTTGTTTGCCGGATCAAGAGCTACCAACTCTTTTTCCGAAGGTAACTG
GCTTCAGCAGAGCGCAGATACCAAATACTGTTCTTCTAGTGTAGCCGTAGTTAGGCCACCACTTCAAGAA
CTCTGTAGCACCGCCTACATACCTCGCTCTGCTAATCCTGTTACCAGTGGCTGCTGCCAGTGGCGATAAG
TCGTGTCTTACCGGGTTGGACTCAAGACGATAGTTACCGGATAAGGCGCAGCGGTCGGGCTGAACGGGGG
GTTCGTGCACACAGCCCAGCTTGGAGCGAACGACCTACACCGAACTGAGATACCTACAGCGTGAGCTATG
AGAAAGCGCCACGCTTCCCGAAGGGAGAAAGGCGGACAGGTATCCGGTAAGCGGCAGGGTCGGAACAGGA
GAGCGCACGAGGGAGCTTCCAGGGGGAAACGCCTGGTATCTTTATAGTCCTGTCGGGTTTCGCCACCTCT
GACTTGAGCGTCGATTTTTGTGATGCTCGTCAGGGGGGCGGAGCCTATGGAAAAACGCCAGCAACGCGGC
CTTTTTACGGTTCCTGGCCTTTTGCTGGCCTTTTGCTCACATGTT
Features (pLannotate 1.2.2; 10 found; start..end, strand, type, name):
    121..213     +  CDS            lacI (fragment): lac repressor; lacI; The lac repressor binds to the lac operator to inhibit transcription in E. coli. This inhibition can be relieved by adding lactose or isopropyl-β-D-thiogalactopyranoside (IPTG).
    268..295     -  terminator     rrnB T2 terminator: transcription terminator T2 from the E. coli rrnB gene
    427..470     +  terminator     rrnB T1 terminator: Escherichia coli rrnB; transcription terminator T1 from the E. coli rrnB gene
    517..553     -  CDS            lacZα (fragment): LacZα fragment of β-galactosidase; lacZ fragment
    569..668     +  protein_bind   attL1: mutant version of attL; recombination site for the Gateway® LR reaction LR Clonase™
    674..1288    +  CDS            BSG (sequence partly withheld): BASI_BOVIN - Experimental evidence at transcript level: Swiss-Prot protein existence level 2. Signaling receptor for cyclophilins, essential for PPIA/CYPA and PPIB/CYPB-dependent signaling related to chemotaxis and adhesion of immune cells (By similarity). Plays an important role in targeting the monocarboxylate transporters SLC16A1/GLUT1, SLC16A3, SLC16A8, SLC16A11 and SLC16A12 to the plasma membrane (By similarity). Acts as a coreceptor for vascular endothelial growth factor receptor 2 (KDR/VEGFR2) in endothelial cells enhancing its VEGFA-mediated activation and downstream signaling (By simi
   1482..1581    -  protein_bind   attL2: mutant version of attL; recombination site for the Gateway® LR reaction LR Clonase™
   1599..1617    -  promoter       T7 promoter: promoter for bacteriophage T7 RNA polymerase
   1751..2560    +  CDS            KanR: aminoglycoside phosphotransferase; aph(3')-Ia; confers resistance to kanamycin in bacteria or G418 (Geneticin®) in eukaryotes
   2707..3295    +  rep_origin     ori: high-copy-number ColE1/pMB1/pBR322/pUC origin of replication
