[The description below was written by a language model from this plasmid's Addgene catalogue record and pLannotate feature annotations shown in this document.]
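Description:
pDONR221-Basigin_iso2 is a Gateway entry clone of about 3.4 kb built on the pDONR221 backbone, carrying a codon-optimized open reading frame for isoform 2 of human basigin (BSG, also known as CD147 or EMMPRIN). It is maintained in E. coli through a high-copy ColE1/pUC-type origin of replication and selected with kanamycin via an aminoglycoside phosphotransferase (KanR) gene. Although the catalogue lists the vector type as mammalian expression, the feature table shows no eukaryotic promoter or polyadenylation signal. The plasmid is therefore a shuttle for the ORF rather than an expression construct in its own right.

The 807 bp insert sits between attL1 and attL2, the recombination sites used in the Gateway LR reaction. These sites allow the ORF to be transferred directionally into any attR-containing destination vector, which then supplies the promoter, tags or selection markers needed for expression. The automated annotation matches only part of the insert, and to a bovine basigin reference. This most likely reflects homology-based matching against a codon-optimized sequence, since the record gives the species as human. Upstream rrnB T1 and T2 terminators insulate the cloning site from read-through transcription. A T7 promoter lies just outside attL2, facing the insert, and short lacI and lacZα fragments are backbone remnants. M13 forward and reverse priming sites flank the cassette for sequence verification.

The clone comes from a consortium collection devoted to solute carrier transporters. Basigin fits that collection as an accessory protein that helps target monocarboxylate transporters to the plasma membrane. The stated purpose is subcloning of the ORF into custom expression vectors.
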