Addgene plasmid #221416: pDONR221-Basigin_iso2
Purpose: Gateway entry clone with codon-optimized ORF sequence for subcloning into custom expression vectors
Depositing lab: RESOLUTE Consortium & Giulio Superti-Furga. Depositing organization: CeMM Research Center for Molecular Medicine. Publication: The RESOLUTE consortium: unlocking SLC transporters for drug discovery. Superti-Furga G, Lackner D, Wiedmer T, Ingles-Prieto A, Barbosa B, Girardi E, Goldmann U, Gurtl B, Klavins K, Klimek C, Lindinger S, Lineiro-Retes E, Muller AC, Onstein S, Redinger G, Reil D, Sedlyarov V, Wolf G, Crawford M, Everley R, ... Steppan CM. Nat Rev Drug Discov. 2020 Jul;19(7):429-430. doi: 10.1038/d41573-020-00056-6. PubMed 32265506.
Backbone
  Vector backbone: pDONR221
  Backbone manufacturer: GenScript
  Vector type: Mammalian Expression
Growth in bacteria
  Bacterial resistance: Kanamycin, 50 μg/mL
  Growth temperature: 37°C
  Growth strain: NEB Stable
  Copy number: High Copy
Gene/Insert
  Gene/Insert name: Basigin_iso2
  Species: H. sapiens (human)
  Insert size (bp): 807
  Entrez Gene: BSG (a.k.a. 5F7, CD147, EMMPRIN, EMPRIN, HAb18G, OK, TCSF)
  Cloning method: Gateway Cloning
  Sequencing primers: 5′ M13; 3′ M13r
Terms and licenses: Academic/Nonprofit Terms; Industry Terms: Not Available to Industry
Depositor comments: RESOLUTE ID: PD04Z5-Z
How to cite: pDONR221-Basigin_iso2 was a gift from RESOLUTE Consortium & Giulio Superti-Furga (Addgene plasmid # 221416 ; http://n2t.net/addgene:221416 ; RRID:Addgene_221416)
