>Addgene plasmid #221416 | pDONR221-Basigin_iso2 | depositor partial sequence | sequence record 433703 | Basigin_iso2 ORF
ATGGCCGCCGCACTGTTTGTCCTGCTGGGATTCGCCCTGCTGGGAACTCATGGAGCCTCTGGAGCT
[543 nt withheld, positions 67-609]
TCCCACCTGGCCGCCCTGTGGCCCTTCCTGGGAATCGTGGCAGAGGTGCTGGTGCTGGTGACCATCATCT
TTATCTATGAGAAGCGGAGAAAGCCCGAGGATGTGCTGGACGATGACGATGCAGGAAGCGCCCCTCTGAA
AAGTAGTGGGCAGCACCAGAATGACAAGGGAAAGAATGTGAGGCAGCGAAACAGTAGT
